>Addgene plasmid #91018 | pMOD_A0608 | addgene full sequence | sequence record 181771 | Addgene NGS Result
GCCTTGACGGCAAAATCCCTTAACGTGAGTTTTCGTTCCACTGAGCGTCAGACCCCGTAGAAAAGATCAA
AGGATCTTCTTGAGATCCTTTTTTTCTGCGCGTAATCTGCTGCTTGCAAACAAAAAAACCACCGCTACCA
GCGGTGGTTTGTTTGCCGGATCAAGAGCTACTAACTCTTTTTCCGAAGGTAACTGGCTTCAGCAGAGCGC
AGATACCAAATACTGTTCTTCTAGTGTAGCCGTAGTTAGGCCACCACTTCAAGAACTCTGTAGCACCGCC
TACATACCTCGCTCTGCTAATCCTGTTACCAGTGGCTGCTGCCAGTGGCGATAAGTCGTGTCTTACCGGG
TTGGACTCAAGACGATAGTTACCGGATAAGGCGCAGCGGTCGGGCTGAACGGGGGGTTCGTGCTCACAGC
CCAGCTTGGAGCGAACGACCTACACCGAACTGAGATACCTACAGCGTGAGCTATGAGAAAGCGCCACGCT
TCCCGAAGGGAGAAAGGCGGACAGGTATCCGGTAAGCGGCAGGGTCGGAACAGGAGAGCGCACGAGGGAG
CTTCCAGGGGGAAACGCCTGGTATCTTTATAGTCCTGTCGGGTTTCGCCACCTCTGACTTGAGCGTCGAT
TTTTGTGATGCTCGTCAGGGGGGCGGAGCCTATGGAAAAACGCCAGCAACGCGGCCTTTTTACGGTTCCT
GGCCTTTTGCTGGCCTTTTGCTCACATGTTCTTTCCTGCGTTATCCCCTGATTCTGTGGATAACCGTATT
ACCGCCTTTGAGTGAGCTGATACCGCTCGCCGCAGCCGAACGACCGAGCGCAGCGAGTCAGTGAGCGAGG
AAGCGGAAGAGCGCCCACCTGCTCATGATCGGCGCGCCACTTTGATAAATGTTCCTCGCTGACGTAAGAA
GACATTAGTAATGGTTATAATATATAGCTTTCTATGAATGTATGGTGAGAAAATGTCTGTTCACTGATTT
TGAGTTTGGAATAAAAGCATTTGCGTTTGGTTTATCATTGCGTTTATACAAGGACAGAGATCCACTGAGC
TGGAATAGCTTAAAACCATTATCAGAACAAAATAAACCATTTTTTGTTAAGAATCAGAGCATAGTAAACA
ACAGAAACAACCTAAGAGAGGTAACTTGTCCAAGAAGATAGCTAATTATATCTATTTTATAAAAGTTATC
ATAGTTTGTAAGTCACAAAAGATGCAAATAACAGAGAAACTAGGAGACTTGAGAATATACATTCTTGTAT
ATTTGTATTCGAGATTGTGAAAATTTGACCATAAGTTTAAATTCTTAAAAAGATATATCTGATCTAGATG
ATGGTTATAGACTGTAATTTTACCACATGTTTAATGATGGATAGTGACACACATGACACATCGACAACAC
TATAGCATCTTATTTAGATTACAACATGAAATTTTTCTGTAATACATGTCTTTGTACATAATTTAAAAGT
AATTCCTAAGAAATATATTTATACAAGGAGTTTAAAGAAAACATAGCATAAAGTTCAATGAGTAGTAAAA
ACCATATACAGTATATAGCATAAAGTTCAATGAGTTTATTACAAAAGCATTGGTTCACTTTCTGTAACAC
GACGTTAAACCTTCGTCTCCAATAGGAGCGCTACTGATTCAACATGCCAATATATACTAAATACGTTTCT
ACAGTCAAATGCTTTAACGTTTCATGATTAAGTGACTATTTACCGTCAATCCTTTCCCATTCCTCCCACT
AATCCAACTTTTTAATTACTCTTAAATCACCACTAAGCTTCGAATCCATCCAAAACCACAATATAAAAAC
AGAACTCTCGTAACTCAATCATCGCAAAACAAAACAAAACAAAACAAAAACCCCAAAAAGAAAGAATAAC
CTGCAGGAAAAATGGATCATTATCTTGATATTAGACTTAGACCTGATCCAGAATTTCCACCAGCTCAACT
TATGTCTGTTCTTTTTGGAAAACTTCATCAAGCTCTTGTTGCTCAAGGAGGAGATAGAATTGGAGTTTCT
TTTCCTGATCTTGATGAATCAAGATCAAGACTTGGAGAAAGACTTAGAATTCATGCTTCTGCTGATGATC
TTAGAGCTTTGCTTGCTAGACCTTGGCTTGAAGGACTTAGAGATCATCTTCAATTTGGAGAACCAGCTGT
TGTTCCACATCCAACTCCTTATAGACAAGTTTCAAGAGTTCAAGCTAAATCTAATCCAGAAAGACTTAGA
AGAAGACTTATGAGAAGACATGATCTTTCTGAAGAAGAAGCTAGAAAAAGAATTCCTGATACTGTTGCTA
GAGCTTTGGATTTGCCTTTTGTTACACTTAGATCACAATCTACTGGACAACATTTTAGACTTTTTATTAG
ACATGGACCACTTCAAGTTACTGCTGAAGAAGGAGGATTTACTTGTTATGGACTTTCTAAGGGAGGTTTT
GTTCCTTGGTTTGGATCTGGAGCTACTAATTTTTCTCTTCTTAAGCAAGCTGGAGATGTTGAAGAAAATC
CTGGACCCATGGATAAGAAGTACTCTATCGGACTCGCTATCGGAACTAACTCTGTGGGATGGGCTGTGAT
CACCGATGAGTACAAGGTGCCATCTAAGAAGTTCAAGGTTCTCGGAAACACCGATAGGCACTCTATCAAG
AAAAACCTTATCGGTGCTCTCCTCTTCGATTCTGGTGAAACTGCTGAGGCTACCAGACTCAAGAGAACCG
CTAGAAGAAGGTACACCAGAAGAAAGAACAGGATCTGCTACCTCCAAGAGATCTTCTCTAACGAGATGGC
TAAAGTGGATGATTCATTCTTCCACAGGCTCGAAGAGTCATTCCTCGTGGAAGAAGATAAGAAGCACGAG
AGGCACCCTATCTTCGGAAACATCGTTGATGAGGTGGCATACCACGAGAAGTACCCTACTATCTACCACC
TCAGAAAGAAGCTCGTTGATTCTACTGATAAGGCTGATCTCAGGCTCATCTACCTCGCTCTCGCTCACAT
GATCAAGTTCAGAGGACACTTCCTCATCGAGGGTGATCTCAACCCTGATAACTCTGATGTGGATAAGTTG
TTCATCCAGCTCGTGCAGACCTACAACCAGCTTTTCGAAGAGAACCCTATCAACGCTTCAGGTGTGGATG
CTAAGGCTATCCTCTCTGCTAGGCTCTCTAAGTCAAGAAGGCTTGAGAACCTCATTGCTCAGCTCCCTGG
TGAGAAGAAGAACGGACTTTTCGGAAACTTGATCGCTCTCTCTCTCGGACTCACCCCTAACTTCAAGTCT
AACTTCGATCTCGCTGAGGATGCAAAGCTCCAGCTCTCAAAGGATACCTACGATGATGATCTCGATAACC
TCCTCGCTCAGATCGGAGATCAGTACGCTGATTTGTTCCTCGCTGCTAAGAACCTCTCTGATGCTATCCT
CCTCAGTGATATCCTCAGAGTGAACACCGAGATCACCAAGGCTCCACTCTCAGCTTCTATGATCAAGAGA
TACGATGAGCACCACCAGGATCTCACACTTCTCAAGGCTCTTGTTAGACAGCAGCTCCCAGAGAAGTACA
AAGAGATTTTCTTCGATCAGTCTAAGAACGGATACGCTGGTTACATCGATGGTGGTGCATCTCAAGAAGA
GTTCTACAAGTTCATCAAGCCTATCCTCGAGAAGATGGATGGAACCGAGGAACTCCTCGTGAAGCTCAAT
AGAGAGGATCTTCTCAGAAAGCAGAGGACCTTCGATAACGGATCTATCCCTCATCAGATCCACCTCGGAG
AGTTGCACGCTATCCTTAGAAGGCAAGAGGATTTCTACCCATTCCTCAAGGATAACAGGGAAAAGATTGA
GAAGATTCTCACCTTCAGAATCCCTTACTACGTGGGACCTCTCGCTAGAGGAAACTCAAGATTCGCTTGG
ATGACCAGAAAGTCTGAGGAAACCATCACCCCTTGGAACTTCGAAGAGGTGGTGGATAAGGGTGCTAGTG
CTCAGTCTTTCATCGAGAGGATGACCAACTTCGATAAGAACCTTCCAAACGAGAAGGTGCTCCCTAAGCA
CTCTTTGCTCTACGAGTACTTCACCGTGTACAACGAGTTGACCAAGGTTAAGTACGTGACCGAGGGAATG
AGGAAGCCTGCTTTTTTGTCAGGTGAGCAAAAGAAGGCTATCGTTGATCTCTTGTTCAAGACCAACAGAA
AGGTGACCGTGAAGCAGCTCAAAGAGGATTACTTCAAGAAAATCGAGTGCTTCGATTCAGTTGAGATTTC
TGGTGTTGAGGATAGGTTCAACGCATCTCTCGGAACCTACCACGATCTCCTCAAGATCATTAAGGATAAG
GATTTCTTGGATAACGAGGAAAACGAGGATATCTTGGAGGATATCGTTCTTACCCTCACCCTCTTTGAAG
ATAGAGAGATGATTGAAGAAAGGCTCAAGACCTACGCTCATCTCTTCGATGATAAGGTGATGAAGCAGTT
GAAGAGAAGAAGATACACTGGTTGGGGAAGGCTCTCAAGAAAGCTCATTAACGGAATCAGGGATAAGCAG
TCTGGAAAGACAATCCTTGATTTCCTCAAGTCTGATGGATTCGCTAACAGAAACTTCATGCAGCTCATCC
ACGATGATTCTCTCACCTTTAAAGAGGATATCCAGAAGGCTCAGGTTTCAGGACAGGGTGATAGTCTCCA
TGAGCATATCGCTAACCTCGCTGGATCTCCTGCAATCAAGAAGGGAATCCTCCAGACTGTGAAGGTTGTG
GATGAGTTGGTGAAGGTGATGGGAAGGCATAAGCCTGAGAACATCGTGATCGAAATGGCTAGAGAGAACC
AGACCACTCAGAAGGGACAGAAGAACTCTAGGGAAAGGATGAAGAGGATCGAGGAAGGTATCAAAGAGCT
TGGATCTCAGATCCTCAAAGAGCACCCTGTTGAGAACACTCAGCTCCAGAATGAGAAGCTCTACCTCTAC
TACCTCCAGAACGGAAGGGATATGTATGTGGATCAAGAGTTGGATATCAACAGGCTCTCTGATTACGATG
TTGATCATATCGTGCCACAGTCATTCTTGAAGGATGATTCTATCGATAACAAGGTGCTCACCAGGTCTGA
TAAGAACAGGGGTAAGAGTGATAACGTGCCAAGTGAAGAGGTTGTGAAGAAAATGAAGAACTATTGGAGG
CAGCTCCTCAACGCTAAGCTCATCACTCAGAGAAAGTTCGATAACTTGACTAAGGCTGAGAGGGGAGGAC
TCTCTGAATTGGATAAGGCAGGATTCATCAAGAGGCAGCTTGTGGAAACCAGGCAGATCACTAAGCACGT
TGCACAGATCCTCGATTCTAGGATGAACACCAAGTACGATGAGAACGATAAGTTGATCAGGGAAGTGAAG
GTTATCACCCTCAAGTCAAAGCTCGTGTCTGATTTCAGAAAGGATTTCCAATTCTACAAGGTGAGGGAAA
TCAACAACTACCACCACGCTCACGATGCTTACCTTAACGCTGTTGTTGGAACCGCTCTCATCAAGAAGTA
TCCTAAGCTCGAGTCAGAGTTCGTGTACGGTGATTACAAGGTGTACGATGTGAGGAAGATGATCGCTAAG
TCTGAGCAAGAGATCGGAAAGGCTACCGCTAAGTATTTCTTCTACTCTAACATCATGAATTTCTTCAAGA
CCGAGATTACCCTCGCTAACGGTGAGATCAGAAAGAGGCCACTCATCGAGACAAACGGTGAAACAGGTGA
GATCGTGTGGGATAAGGGAAGGGATTTCGCTACCGTTAGAAAGGTGCTCTCTATGCCACAGGTGAACATC
GTTAAGAAAACCGAGGTGCAGACCGGTGGATTCTCTAAAGAGTCTATCCTCCCTAAGAGGAACTCTGATA
AGCTCATTGCTAGGAAGAAGGATTGGGACCCTAAGAAATACGGTGGTTTCGATTCTCCTACCGTGGCTTA
CTCTGTTCTCGTTGTGGCTAAGGTTGAGAAGGGAAAGAGTAAGAAGCTCAAGTCTGTTAAGGAACTTCTC
GGAATCACTATCATGGAAAGGTCATCTTTCGAGAAGAACCCAATCGATTTCCTCGAGGCTAAGGGATACA
AAGAGGTTAAGAAGGATCTCATCATCAAGCTCCCAAAGTACTCACTCTTCGAACTCGAGAACGGTAGAAA
GAGGATGCTCGCTTCTGCTGGTGAGCTTCAAAAGGGAAACGAGCTTGCTCTCCCATCTAAGTACGTTAAC
TTTCTTTACCTCGCTTCTCACTACGAGAAGTTGAAGGGATCTCCAGAAGATAACGAGCAGAAGCAACTTT
TCGTTGAGCAGCACAAGCACTACTTGGATGAGATCATCGAGCAGATCTCTGAGTTCTCTAAAAGGGTGAT
CCTCGCTGATGCAAACCTCGATAAGGTGTTGTCTGCTTACAACAAGCACAGAGATAAGCCTATCAGGGAA
CAGGCAGAGAACATCATCCATCTCTTCACCCTTACCAACCTCGGTGCTCCTGCTGCTTTCAAGTACTTCG
ATACAACCATCGATAGGAAGAGATACACCTCTACCAAAGAAGTGCTCGATGCTACCCTCATCCATCAGTC
TATCACTGGACTCTACGAGACTAGGATCGATCTCTCACAGCTCGGTGGTGATTCAAGGGCTGATCCTAAG
AAGAAGAGGAAGGTTTGACGTCGACGATATGAAGATGAAGATGAAATATTTGGTGTGTCAAATAAAAAGC
TTGTGTGCTTAAGTTTGTGTTTTTTTCTTGGCTTGTTGTGTTATGAATTTGTGGCTTTTTCTAATATTAA
ATGAATGTAAGATCACATTATAATGAATAAACAAATGTTTCTATAATCCATTGTGAATGTTTTGTTGGAT
CTCTTCTGCAGCATATAACTACTGTATGTGCTATGGTATGGACTATGGAATATGATTAAAGATAAGCCAG
AGCTCTGGTGACGGACGTGGGCAGGTGTGATGAAAAGCCTTAGGGTCAGGTGGCACTTTTCGGGGAAATG
TGCGATGAACCCCTATTTGTTTATTTTTCTAAATACATTCAAATATGTATCCGCTAATGAGACAATAACC
CTGATAAATGCTTCAATTATATTGAAAAAGGAAGAGTATGAGTATCCAACATTTCCGTGTCGCCCTTATT
CCCTTTTTTGCGGCCTTCTGCCTTCCTGTTTTTGCTCACCCAGAAACGCTGGTGAAAGTAAAAGATGCTG
AAGATCAGTTGGGTGCCCGAGTGGGTTACATTGAACTGGATCTCAACAGCGGCAAAATCTTAGAGAGTTT
TCGCCCCGAAGAACGCTTCCCAATGATGAGCACTTTCAAAGTTCTGCTATGTGGCGCGGTGTTATCCCGT
ATTGATGCTGGGCAAGAGCAACTCGGTCGCCGCATACACTATTCTCAGAATGACTTGGTTGAGTATTCAC
CAGTCACAGAAAAGCATCTTACGGATGGCATGACAGTAAGAGAATTATGTAGTGCTGCCATAACCATGAG
TGATAACACTGCGGCCAACTTACTTCTGACAACGATTGGAGGACCGAAGGAGCTAACCGCTTTTTTGCAC
AACATGGGGGATCATGTAACTCGCCTTGATCGTTGGGAACCGGAGCTGAATGAAGCCATACCAAACGACG
AGCGTGACACCACGATGCCTGTAGCAATGGCAACAACTCTCCGCAAACTATTAACTGGCGAACTACTTAC
TCTTGCTTCACGCCAGCAACTCATTGACTGGATGGAGGCGGACAAAGTTGCAGGACCACTTCTGCGCTCG
GCACTTCCGGCTGGCTGGTTTATTGCTGATAAATCTGGAGCCGGTGAGCGTGGGTCTCGCGGTATCATTG
CAGCACTGGGGCCAGATGGTAAGCCCTCCCGTATCGTAGTTATCTACACGACGGGGAGTCAGGCAACTAT
GGATGAACGAAATAGACAGATCGCTGAGATAGGTGCCTCACTGATTAAGCATTGGTAACTGTCAGACGAA
GGGAAATAAATAGTAGCCCGCCTGATGTGCGGGCTTTTTTTTGGTGGTGGTTACCAGTGTCGCTTAGCTA
CCGTAGGTCCTCTTAGGCGGTCCGATTAGCGACATAGTCATCAAT
Features (pLannotate 1.2.2; 7 found; start..end, strand, type, name):
     80..668     +  rep_origin     ori: high-copy-number ColE1/pMB1/pBR322/pUC origin of replication
   1845..1868    +  misc_feature   pause site (fragment): RNA polymerase II transcriptional pause signal from the human α2 globin gene
   1902..2462    +  CDS            cas6f: CAS6_PSEAB - Also known as csy4. Experimental evidence at protein level: Swiss-Prot protein existence level 1. CRISPR (clustered regularly interspaced short palindromic repeat) is an adaptive immune system that provides protection against mobile genetic elements (viruses, transposable elements and conjugative plasmids). CRISPR clusters contain sequences complementary to antecedent mobile elements and target invading nucleic acids. CRISPR clusters are transcribed and processed into CRISPR RNA (crRNA). Processes pre-crRNA into individual crRNA units. Absolutely required for crRNA production or s
   2529..6632    +  CDS            cas9: CAS9_STRP1 - Also known as csn1 From Streptococcus pyogenes serotype M1.
   6678..6926    +  terminator     HSP terminator: efficient transcription terminator from the Arabidopsis thaliana heat shock protein 18.2 gene (Nagaya et al., 2010)
   7007..7107    +  promoter       AmpR promoter: bla
   7108..7968    +  CDS            AmpR: β-lactamase; bla; confers resistance to ampicillin, carbenicillin, and related antibiotics
