[The description below was written by a language model from this plasmid's Addgene catalogue record and pLannotate feature annotations shown in this document.]
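Description:
pMOD_A0608 is a "module A" plasmid from a modular plant genome-engineering toolkit, built on the pMOD_A1001 backbone and classed as a CRISPR vector. It is a high-copy E. coli plasmid of about 8.1 kb, replicating from a ColE1/pUC-type origin and selected with ampicillin through a β-lactamase gene driven by its native bla promoter. As a module plasmid it supplies the nuclease expression unit. The record does not describe how it is combined with other modules, and the annotated features include no plant selectable marker or T-DNA borders.

The payload is a single synthetic open reading frame, Csy4-P2A-AtCas9_D10A, inserted by Gibson cloning. The feature table identifies the upstream coding region as Csy4 (Cas6f), the Pseudomonas aeruginosa endoribonuclease that cleaves pre-crRNA at a specific recognition hairpin. The downstream region is annotated as Streptococcus pyogenes Cas9. The gap between the two corresponds to the P2A ribosome-skipping peptide, which lets both proteins be produced separately from one transcript. The D10A substitution inactivates the RuvC catalytic domain, turning Cas9 into a nickase that cuts only one DNA strand. The "At" prefix probably denotes Arabidopsis codon optimisation, though the record does not say so.

Expression is driven by the EC1.2 promoter according to the catalogue fields. This promoter was not annotated by the automated feature call but presumably lies in the unannotated region upstream of Csy4, where only a short fragment resembling a Pol II pause site was detected. Transcription ends at the Arabidopsis HSP18.2 terminator. Co-expressing Csy4 allows several guide RNAs to be released from one polycistronic transcript, which suits paired-nick editing strategies in plants.
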