Addgene plasmid #91018: pMOD_A0608
Purpose: Module A, Promoter: EC1.2, Gene: Csy4-P2A-AtCas9_D10A nickase, Terminator: HSP
Depositing lab: Daniel Voytas. Depositing organization: University of Minnesota. Publication: A multi-purpose toolkit to enable advanced genome engineering in plants. Cermak T, Curtin SJ, Gil-Humanes J, Cegan R, Kono TJY, Konecna E, Belanto JJ, Starker CG, Mathre JW, Greenstein RL, Voytas DF. Plant Cell. 2017 May 18. pii: tpc.00922.2016. doi: 10.1105/tpc.16.00922. PubMed 28522548.
Backbone
  Vector backbone: pMOD_A1001
  Vector type: CRISPR
Growth in bacteria
  Bacterial resistance: Ampicillin, 100 μg/mL
  Growth temperature: 37°C
  Growth strain: DH5alpha
  Copy number: High Copy
Gene/Insert
  Gene/Insert name: Csy4-P2A-AtCas9_D10A nickase
  Species: Synthetic
  Mutation: D10A
  Promoter: EC1.2
  Cloning method: Gibson Cloning
  Sequencing primers: 5′ unknown
Terms and licenses: Academic/Nonprofit Terms; Industry Terms: Not Available to Industry
How to cite: pMOD_A0608 was a gift from Daniel Voytas (Addgene plasmid # 91018 ; http://n2t.net/addgene:91018 ; RRID:Addgene_91018)
